>Addgene plasmid #14374 | pAG303GPD-ccdB-Cerulean | depositor full sequence | sequence record 8037 | Author sequence
TCGCGCGTTTCGGTGATGACGGTGAAAACCTCTGACACATGCAGCTCCCGGAGACGGTCACAGCTTGTCT
GTAAGCGGATGCCGGGAGCAGACAAGCCCGTCAGGGCGCGTCAGCGGGTGTTGGCGGGTGTCGGGGCTGG
CTTAACTATGCGGCATCAGAGCAGATTGTACTGAGAGTGCACCATAATTCCGTTTTAAGAGCTTGGTGAG
CGCTAGGAGTCACTGCCAGGTATCGTTTGAACACGGCATTAGTCAGGGAAGTCATAACACAGTCCTTTCC
CGCAATTTTCTTTTTCTATTACTCTTGGCCTCCTCTAGTACACTCTATATTTTTTTATGCCTCGGTAATG
ATTTTCATTTTTTTTTTTCCACCTAGCGGATGACTCTTTTTTTTTCTTAGCGATTGGCATTATCACATAA
TGAATTATACATTATATAAAGTAATGTGATTTCTTCGAAGAATATACTAAAAAATGAGCAGGCAAGATAA
ACGAAGGCAAAGATGACAGAGCAGAAAGCCCTAGTAAAGCGTATTACAAATGAAACCAAGATTCAGATTG
CGATCTCTTTAAAGGGTGGTCCCCTAGCGATAGAGCACTCGATCTTCCCAGAAAAAGAGGCAGAAGCAGT
AGCAGAACAGGCCACACAATCGCAAGTGATTAACGTCCACACAGGTATAGGGTTTCTGGACCATATGATA
CATGCTCTGGCCAAGCATTCCGGCTGGTCGCTAATCGTTGAGTGCATTGGTGACTTACACATAGACGACC
ATCACACCACTGAAGACTGCGGGATTGCTCTCGGTCAAGCTTTTAAAGAGGCCCTACTGGCGCGTGGAGT
AAAAAGGTTTGGATCAGGATTTGCGCCTTTGGATGAGGCACTTTCCAGAGCGGTGGTAGATCTTTCGAAC
AGGCCGTACGCAGTTGTCGAACTTGGTTTGCAAAGGGAGAAAGTAGGAGATCTCTCTTGCGAGATGATCC
CGCATTTTCTTGAAAGCTTTGCAGAGGCTAGCAGAATTACCCTCCACGTTGATTGTCTGCGAGGCAAGAA
TGATCATCACCGTAGTGAGAGTGCGTTCAAGGCTCTTGCGGTTGCCATAAGAGAAGCCACCTCGCCCAAT
GGTACCAACGATGTTCCCTCCACCAAAGGTGTTCTTATGTAGTGACACCGATTATTTAAAGCTGCAGCAT
ACGATATATATACATGTGTATATATGTATACCTATGAATGTCAGTAAGTATGTATACGAACAGTATGATA
CTGAAGATGACAAGGTAATGCATCATTCTATACGTGTCATTCTGAACGAGGCGCGCTTTCCTTTTTTCTT
TTTGCTTTTTCTTTTTTTTTCTCTTGAACTCGACGGATCATATGCGGTGTGAAATACCGCACAGATGCGT
AAGGAGAAAATACCGCATCAGGAAATTGTAAACGTTAATATTTTGTTAAAATTCGCGTTAAATTTTTGTT
AAATCAGCTCATTTTTTAACCAATAGGCCGAAATCGGCAAAATCCCTTATAAATCAAAAGAATAGACCGA
GATAGGGT
[37 nt withheld, positions 1549-1585]
AAAGAACGTGGACTCCAACGTCAAAGG
[49 nt withheld, positions 1613-1661]
T
[91 nt withheld, positions 1663-1753]
G
[124 nt withheld, positions 1755-1878]
CGCGCCATTCGCCATTCAGGCTGCGCAACTGTTGGGAAGGGCGATCGGTGCGGGCCTCTTCGCTATTACG
CCAGCTGGCGAAGGGGGGATGTGCTGCAAGGCGATTAAGTTGGGTAACGCCAGGGTTTTCCCAGTCACGA
CGTTGTAAAACGACGGCCAGTGAATTGTAATACGACTCACTATAGGGCGAATTGGAGCTCTTCGAGTTTA
TCATTATCAATACTCGCCATTTCAAAGAATACGTAAATAATTAATAGTAGTGATTTTCCTAACTTTATTT
AGTCAAAAAATTAGCCTTTTAATTCTGCTGTAACCCGTACATGCCCAAAATAGGGGGCGGGTTACACAGA
ATATATAACACCGAAGGTGCCTGGGTGAACAGGTTTATTCCTGGCATCCACTAAATATAATGGAGCCCGC
TTTTTAAGCTGGCATCCAGAAAAAAAAAGAATCCCAGCACCAAAATATTGTTTTCTTCACCAACCATCAG
TTCATAGGTCCATTCTCTTAGCGCAACTACAGAGAACAGGGGCACAAACAGGCAAAAAACGGGCACAACC
TCAATGGAGTGATGCAACCTGCCTGGAGTAAATGATGACACAAGGCAATTGACCCACGCATGTATCTATC
TCATTTTCTTACACCTTCTATTACCTTCTGCTCTCTCTGATTTGGAAAAAGCTGAAAAAAAAGGTTGAAA
CCAGTTCCCTGAAATTATTCCCCTACTTGACTAATAAGTATATAAAGACGGTAGGTATTGATTGTAATTC
TGTAAATCTATTTCTTAAACTTCTTAAATTCTACTTTTATAGTTAGTCTTTTTTTTAGTTTTAAAACACC
AGAACTTAGTTTCGACGGATTCTAGAACTAGTGGATCCCCCATCACAAGTTTGTACAAAAAAGCTGAACG
AGAAACGTAAAATGATATAAATATCAATATATTAAATTAGATTTTGCATAAAAAACAGACTACATAATAC
TGTAAAACACAACATATCCAGTCACTATGGCGGCCGCATTAGGCACCCCAGGCTTTACACTTTATGCTTC
CGGCTCGTATAATGTGTGGATTTTGAGTTAGGATCCGTCGAGATTTTCAGGAGCTAAGGAAGCTAAAATG
GAGAAAAAAATCACTGGATATACCACCGTTGATATATCCCAATGGCATCGTAAAGAACATTTTGAGGCAT
TTCAGTCAGTTGCTCAATGTACCTATAACCAGACCGTTCAGCTGGATATTACGGCCTTTTTAAAGACCGT
AAAGAAAAATAAGCACAAGTTTTATCCGGCCTTTATTCACATTCTTGCCCGCCTGATGAATGCTCATCCG
GAATTCCGTATGGCAATGAAAGACGGTGAGCTGGTGATATGGGATAGTGTTCACCCTTGTTACACCGTTT
TCCATGAGCAAACTGAAACGTTTTCATCGCTCTGGAGTGAATACCACGACGATTTCCGGCAGTTTCTACA
CATATATTCGCAAGATGTGGCGTGTTACGGTGAAAACCTGGCCTATTTCCCTAAAGGGTTTATTGAGAAT
ATGTTTTTCGTCTCAGCCAATCCCTGGGTGAGTTTCACCAGTTTTGATTTAAACGTGGCCAATATGGACA
ACTTCTTCGCCCCCGTTTTCACCATGGGCAAATATTATACGCAAGGCGACAAGGTGCTGATGCCGCTGGC
GATTCAGGTTCATCATGCCGTCTGTGATGGCTTCCATGTCGGCAGAATGCTTAATGAATTACAACAGTAC
TGCGATGAGTGGCAGGGCGGGGCGTAAACGCCGCGTGGATCCGGCTTACTAAAAGCCAGATAACAGTATG
CGTATTTGCGCGCTGATTTTTGCGGTATAAGAATATATACTGATATGTATACCCGAAGTATGTCAAAAAG
AGGTATGCTATGAAGCAGCGTATTACAGTGACAGTTGACAGCGACAGCTATCAGTTGCTCAAGGCATATA
TGATGTCAATATCTCCGGTCTGGTAAGCACAACCATGCAGAATGAAGCCCGTCGTCTGCGTGCCGAACGC
TGGAAAGCGGAAAATCAGGAAGGGATGGCTGAGGTCGCCCGGTTTATTGAAATGAACGGCTCTTTTGCTG
ACGAGAACAGGGGCTGGTGAAATGCAGTTTAAGGTTTACACCTATAAAAGAGAGAGCCGTTATCGTCTGT
TTGTGGATGTACAGAGTGATATTATTGACACGCCCGGGCGACGGATGGTGATCCCCCTGGCCAGTGCACG
TCTGCTGTCAGATAAAGTCTCCCGTGAACTTTACCCGGTGGTGCATATCGGGGATGAAAGCTGGCGCATG
ATGACCACCGATATGGCCAGTGTGCCGGTCTCCGTTATCGGGGAAGAAGTGGCTGATCTCAGCCACCGCG
AAAATGACATCAAAAACGCCATTAACCTGATGTTCTGGGGAATATAAATGTCAGGCTCCCTTATACACAG
CCAGTCTGCAGGTCGACCATAGTGACTGGATATGTTGTGTTTTACAGTATTATGTAGTCTGTTTTTTATG
CAAAATCTAATTTAATATATTGATATTTATATCATTTTACGTTTCTCGTTCAGCTTTCTTGTACAAAGTG
GTGATGGGCTGCAGGAATTCGATATCAAGCTTAATGGTGAGCAAGGGCGAGGAGCTGTTCACCGGGGTGG
TGCCCATCCTGGTCGAGCTGGACGGCGACGTAAACGGCCACAAGTTCAGCGTGTCCGGCGAGGGCGAGGG
CGATGCCACCTACGGCAAGCTGACCCTGAAGTTCATCTGCACCACCGGCAAGCTGCCCGTGCCCTGGCCC
ACCCTCGTGACCACCCTGACCTGGGGCGTGCAGTGCTTCGCCCGCTACCCCGACCACATGAAGCAGCACG
ACTTCTTCAAGTCCGCCATGCCCGAAGGCTACGTCCAGGAGCGCACCATCTTCTTCAAGGACGACGGCAA
CTACAAGACCCGCGCCGAGGTGAAGTTCGAGGGCGACACCCTGGTGAACCGCATCGAGCTGAAGGGCATC
GACTTCAAGGAGGACGGCAACATCCTGGGGCACAAGCTGGAGTACAACTACATCAGCGACAACGTCTATA
TCACCGCCGACAAGCAGAAGAACGGCATCAAGGCCAACTTCAAGATCCGCCACAACATCGAGGACGGCAG
CGTGCAGCTCGCCGACCACTACCAGCAGAACACCCCCATCGGCGACGGCCCCGTGCTGCTGCCCGACAAC
CACTACCTGAGCACCCAGTCCAAGCTGAGCAAAGACCCCAACGAGAAGCGCGATCACATGGTCCTGCTGG
AGTTCGTGACCGCCGCCGGGATCACTCTCGGCATGGACGAGCTGTACAAGTAACTCGAGTCATGTAATTA
GTTATGTCACGCTTACATTCACGCCCTCCCCCCACATCCGCTCTAACCGAAAAGGAAGGAGTTAGACAAC
CTGAAGTCTAGGTCCCTATTTATTTTTTTATAGTTATGTTAGTATTAAGAACGTTATTTATATTTCAAAT
TTTTCTTTTTTTTCTGTACAGACGCGTGTACGCATGTAACATTATACTGAAAACCTTGCTTGAGAAGGTT
TTGGGACGCTCGAAGGCTTTAATTTGCGGCCGGTACCCAGCTTTTGTTCCCTTTAGTGAGGGTTAATTCC
GAGCTTGGCGTAATCATGGTCATAGCTGTTTCCTGTGTGAAATTGTTATCCGCTCACAATTCCACACAAC
ATAGGAGCCGGAAGCATAAAGTGTAAAGCCTGGGGTGCCTAATGAGTGAGGTAACTCACATTAATTGCGT
TGCGCTCACTGCCCGCTTTCCAGTCGGGAAACCTGTCGTGCCAGCTGCATTAATGAATCGGCCAACGCGC
GGGGAGAGGCGGTTTGCGTATTGGGCGCTCTTCCGCTTCCTCGCTCACTGACTCGCTGCGCTCGGTCGTT
CGGCTGCGGCGAGCGGTATCAGCTCACTCAAAGGCGGTAATACGGTTATCCACAGAATCAGGGGATAACG
CAGGAAAGAACATGTGAGCAAAAGGCCAGCAAAAGGCCAGGAACCGTAAAAAGGCCGCGTTGCTGGCGTT
TTTCCATAGGCTCGGCCCCCCTGACGAGCATCACAAAAATCGACGCTCAAGTCAGAGGTGGCGAAACCCG
ACAGGACTATAAAGATACCAGGCGTTCCCCCCTGGAAGCTCCCTCGTGCGCTCTCCTGTTCCGACCCTGC
CGCTTACCGGATACCTGTCCGCCTTTCTCCCTTCGGGAAGCGTGGCGCTTTCTCAATGCTCACGCTGTAG
GTATCTCAGTTCGGTGTAGGTCGTTCGCTCCAAGCTGGGCTGTGTGCACGAACCCCCCGTTCAGCCCGAC
CGCTGCGCCTTATCCGGTAACTATCGTCTTGAGTCCAACCCGGTAAGACACGACTTATCGCCACTGGCAG
CAGCCACTGGTAACAGGATTAGCAGAGCGAGGTATGTAGGCGGTGCTACAGAGTTCTTGAAGTGGTGGCC
TAACTACGGCTACACTAGAAGGACAGTATTTGGTATCTGCGCTCTGCTGAAGCCAGTTACCTTCGGAAAA
AGAGTTGGTAGCTCTTGATCCGGCAAACAAACCACCGCTGGTAGCGGTGGTTTTTTTGTTTGCAAGCAGC
AGATTACGCGCAGAAAAAAAGGATCTCAAGAAGATCCTTTGATCTTTTCTACGGGGTCTGACGCTCAGTG
GAACGAAAACTCACGTTAAGGGATTTTGGTCATGAGATTATCAAAAAGGATCTTCACCTAGATCCTTTTA
AATTAAAAATGAAGTTTTAAATCAATCTAAAGTATATATGAGTAAACTTGGTCTGACAGTTACCAATGCT
TAATCAGTGAGGCACCTATCTCAGCGATCTGTCTATTTCGTTCATCCATAGTTGCCTGACTGCCCGTCGT
GTAGATAACTACGATACGGGAGGGCTTACCATCTGGCCCCAGTGCTGCAATGATACCGCGAGACCCACGC
TCACCGGCTCCAGATTTATCAGCAATAAACCAGCCAGCCGGAAGGGCCGAGCGCAGAAGTGGTCCTGCAA
CTTTATCCGCCTCCATCCAGTCTATTAATTGTTGCCGGGAAGCTAGAGTAAGTAGTTCGCCAGTTAATAG
TTTGCGCAACGTTGTTGCCATTGCTACAGGCATCGTGGTGTCACGCTCGTCGTTTGGTATGGCTTCATTC
AGCTCCGGTTCCCAACGATCAAGGCGAGTTACATGATCCCCCATGTTGTGAAAAAAAGCGGTTAGCTCCT
TCGGTCCTCCGATCGTTGTCAGAAGTAAGTTGGCCGCAGTGTTATCACTCATGGTTATGGCAGCACTGCA
TAATTCTCTTACTGTCATGCCATCCGTAAGATGCTTTTCTGTGACTGGTGAGTACTCAACCAAGTCATTC
TGAGAATAGTGTATGCGGCGACCGAGTTGCTCTTGCCCGGCGTCAATACGGGATAATACCGCGCCACATA
GCAGAACTTTAAAAGTGCTCATCATTGGAAAACGTTCTTCGGGGCGAAAACTCTCAAGGATCTTACCGCT
GTTGAGATCCAGTTCGATGTAACCCACTCGTGCACCCAACTGATCTTCAGCATCTTTTACTTTCACCAGC
GTTTCTGGGTGAGCAAAAACAGGAAGGCAAAATGCCGCAAAAAAGGGAATAAGGGCGACACGGAAATGTT
GAATACTCATACTCTTCCTTTTTCAATATTATTGAAGCATTTATCAGGGTTATTGTCTCATGAGCGGATA
CATATTTGAATGTATTTAGAAAAATAAACAAATAGGGGTTCCGCGCACATTTCCCCGAAAAGTGCCACCT
GACGTCTTATTATCATGACATTAACCTATAAAAATAGGCGTATCACGAGGCCCTTTCGTC
Features (pLannotate 1.2.2; 30 found; start..end, strand, type, name):
    137..186     +  misc_feature   bom (fragment): basis of mobility region from pBR322
    191..265     -  CDS            MRM1 (fragment): MRM1_YEAST - Also known as PET56 From Saccharomyces cerevisiae (strain ATCC 204508 / S288c) (Baker's yeast).
    315..502     +  promoter       HIS3 promoter: S. cerevisiae HIS3
    503..1162    +  CDS            HIS3: imidazoleglycerol-phosphate dehydratase, required for histidine biosynthesis; S. cerevisiae HIS3; yeast auxotrophic marker
   1119..1412    +  CDS            YO201_YEAST (fragment): Protein uncertain: Swiss-Prot protein existence level 5. From Saccharomyces cerevisiae (strain ATCC 204508 / S288c) (Baker's yeast).
   1369..1422    +  misc_feature   bom (fragment): basis of mobility region from pBR322
   1423..1878    -  rep_origin     f1 ori (sequence partly withheld): f1 bacteriophage origin of replication; arrow indicates direction of (+) strand synthesis
   1886..2043    -  CDS            lacZα (fragment): LacZα fragment of β-galactosidase; lacZ fragment
   2046..2064    +  promoter       T7 promoter: promoter for bacteriophage T7 RNA polymerase
   2089..2733    +  promoter       GAP promoter: S. cerevisiae TDH3; promoter for glyceraldehyde-3-phosphate dehydrogenase
   2739..2759    +  misc_feature   MCS (fragment): pBluescript multiple cloning site
   2763..2887    +  protein_bind   attR1: mutant version of attR; recombination site for the Gateway® LR reaction LR Clonase™
   2912..2942    +  promoter       lac UV5 promoter: E. coli lac promoter with an "up" mutation
   2966..2995    +  promoter       cat promoter (fragment): promoter of the E. coli cat gene encoding chloramphenicol acetyltransferase
   2996..3655    +  CDS            CmR: chloramphenicol acetyltransferase; cat; confers resistance to chloramphenicol
   3837..3995    +  CDS            ccdA (fragment): CCDA_ECO57 - Also known as H, letA. Experimental evidence at protein level: Swiss-Prot protein existence level 1. Antitoxin component of a type II toxin-antitoxin (TA) system which inhibits the post-segregational killing (PSK) of plasmid-free cells, also referred to as a plasmid addiction system. Binds to and blocks the activity of CcdB; will also remove bound CcdB protein from the CcdB-GyrA complex by forming a CcdA-CcdB complex, a process termed rejuvenation. Functions as a transcriptional corepressor for the ccdAB operon, repression also requires CcdB (By similarity). From Escherichia coli
   4000..4302    +  CDS            ccdB: CCDB_ECOLI - Also known as G, letB, letD. Experimental evidence at protein level: Swiss-Prot protein existence level 1. Toxic component of a type II toxin-antitoxin (TA) system, functioning in plasmid maintainence. Responsible for the post- segregational killing (PSK) of plasmid-free cells, also referred to as a plasmid addiction system. Half-life of over 2 hours. Cell killing by CcdB is accompanied by filamentation, defects in chromosome and plasmid segregation, defects in cell division, formation of anucleate cells, decreased DNA synthesis and plasmid loss. Interferes with the activity of DN
   4346..4470    -  protein_bind   attR2: mutant version of attR; recombination site for the Gateway® LR reaction LR Clonase™
   4474..4501    +  misc_feature   MCS (fragment): pBluescript multiple cloning site
   4502..5221    +  CDS            mCerulean: enhanced monomeric variant of CFP (Rizzo et al., 2004) mammalian codon-optimized
   5228..5475    +  terminator     CYC1 terminator: S. cerevisiae CYC1; transcription terminator for CYC1
   5498..5516    -  promoter       T3 promoter: promoter for bacteriophage T3 RNA polymerase
   5561..5577    -  protein_bind   lac operator: The lac repressor binds to the lac operator to inhibit transcription in E. coli. This inhibition can be relieved by adding lactose or isopropyl-β-D-thiogalactopyranoside (IPTG). lac repressor encoded by lacI
   5585..5615    -  promoter       lac promoter: promoter for the E. coli lac operon
   5630..5651    -  protein_bind   CAP binding site: CAP binding activates transcription in the presence of cAMP. E. coli catabolite activator protein
   5664..5756    -  CDS            lacI (fragment): lac repressor; lacI; The lac repressor binds to the lac operator to inhibit transcription in E. coli. This inhibition can be relieved by adding lactose or isopropyl-β-D-thiogalactopyranoside (IPTG).
   5939..6527    -  rep_origin     ori: high-copy-number ColE1/pMB1/pBR322/pUC origin of replication
   6698..7558    -  CDS            AmpR: β-lactamase; bla; confers resistance to ampicillin, carbenicillin, and related antibiotics
   7559..7663    -  promoter       AmpR promoter: bla
   7748..35      +  CDS            rop (fragment) (across the origin): Rop protein, which maintains plasmids at low copy number; rop
