[The description below was written by a language model from this plasmid's Addgene catalogue record and pLannotate feature annotations shown in this document.]
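Description:
pAG303GPD-ccdB-Cerulean is an empty Gateway destination vector for protein expression in Saccharomyces cerevisiae, built on the pRS303 backbone. It is an integrating plasmid: the feature table shows no yeast replication origin or centromere, so stable maintenance in yeast depends on insertion into the genome, with transformants selected through the HIS3 auxotrophic marker carried under its own promoter. In E. coli it replicates from a high-copy ColE1/pUC-type origin and carries an ampicillin resistance gene. An f1 origin and remnants of the pBluescript-derived lacZα/MCS region, with flanking T7 and T3 promoters, are also present.

The expression unit consists of the strong constitutive GPD (TDH3/GAP) promoter, a Gateway cassette bounded by attR1 and attR2, an mCerulean coding sequence and the CYC1 terminator. The cassette contains a chloramphenicol resistance gene and the ccdB toxin gene, which is why the unrecombined vector must be propagated in a ccdB-tolerant strain and can be selected with chloramphenicol as well as ampicillin. In an LR recombination with an entry clone, the attR-flanked cassette is exchanged for the gene of interest. Loss of ccdB then provides counter-selection against unreacted vector in standard E. coli strains. An open reading frame introduced in frame and without a stop codon is expressed as a fusion with the cyan fluorescent protein Cerulean at its C terminus.

The plasmid belongs to a suite of yeast Gateway vectors designed for high-throughput genetic analysis, and suits constitutive expression and fluorescence imaging of tagged proteins from an integrated copy. The depositor notes that the full sequence is for reference only and may not match the plasmid exactly.
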