Addgene plasmid #14374: pAG303GPD-ccdB-Cerulean
Purpose: (Empty Backbone)
Depositing lab: Susan Lindquist. Depositing organization: Whitehead Institute for Biomedical Research. Publication: A suite of Gateway cloning vectors for high-throughput genetic analysis in Saccharomyces cerevisiae. Alberti S, Gitler AD, Lindquist S. Yeast. 2007 Oct . 24(10):913-9. 10.1002/yea.1502 PubMed 17583893.
Backbone
  Vector backbone: pRS303
  Vector type: Yeast Expression ; Gateway Destination
  Selectable markers: HIS3
Growth in bacteria
  Bacterial resistance: Chloramphenicol and Ampicillin, 25 & 100 μg/mL
  Growth temperature: 37°C
  Growth strain: ccdB Survival
  Growth instructions: DB3.1, ccdB Survival
  Copy number: Unknown
Gene/Insert
  Gene/Insert name: None
  Tag / fusion protein: Cerulean (C terminal on backbone)
  Cloning method: Gateway Cloning
  Sequencing primers: 5′ GPDPro_F
Terms and licenses: Academic/Nonprofit Terms; Industry Terms: Not Available to Industry
Depositor comments: Type of plasmid: integrating. This plasmid contains the Gateway technology from Invitrogen; Invitrogen requires purchasing of Gateway Clonase for carrying out the Gateway recombinational cloning reaction http://www.invitrogen.com Please note that the full plasmid sequence is provided as a reference only, and may not match the exact sequence of the plasmid.
How to cite: pAG303GPD-ccdB-Cerulean was a gift from Susan Lindquist (Addgene plasmid # 14374 ; http://n2t.net/addgene:14374 ; RRID:Addgene_14374)
