>Addgene plasmid #14374 | pAG303GPD-ccdB-Cerulean | addgene partial sequence | sequence record 21004 | 14374 with pRS_marker
CCGTTTTAGAGCTTGGTGAGCGCTAGGAGTCACTGCCAGGTATCGTTTGAACACGGCATTAGTCAGGGAA
GTCATAACACAGTCCTTTCCCGCAATTTTCTTTTTCTATTACTCTTGGCCTCCTCTAGTACACTCTATAT
TTTTTTATGCCTCGGTAATGATTTTCATTTTTTTTTTTCCACCTAGCGGATGACTCTTTTTTTTTCTTAG
CGATTGGCATTATCACATAATGAATTATACATTATATAAAGTAATGTGATTTCTTCGAAGAATATACTAA
AAAATGAGCAGGCAAGATAAACGAAGGCAAAGATGACAGAGCAGAAAGCCCTAGTAAAGCGTATTACAAA
TGAAACCAAGATTCAGATTGCGATCTCTTTAAAGGGTGGTCCCCTAGCGATAGAGCACTCGATCTTCCCA
GAAAAAGAGGCAGAAGCAGTAGCAGAACAGGCCACACAATCGCAAGTGATTAACGTCCACACAGGTATAG
GGTTTCTGGACCATATGATACATGCTCTGGCCAAGCATTCCGGCTGGTCGCTAATCGTTGAGTGCATTGG
TGACTTACACATAGACGACCATCACACCACTGAAGACTGCGGGATTGCTCTCGGTCAAGCTTTTAAAGAG
GCCCTAGGGGCCGTGCGTGGAGTAAAAAGGTTTGGATCAGGATTTGC
