>Addgene plasmid #14374 | pAG303GPD-ccdB-Cerulean | addgene partial sequence | sequence record 21005 | 14374 with GW5
TAAAGTGTAAAGCCTGGGGGTGCCTAATGCGGCCGCCATAGTGACTGGATATGTTGTGTTTTACAGTATT
ATGTAGTCTGTTTTTTATGCAAAATCTAATTTAATATATTGATATTTATATCATTTTACGTTTCTCGTTC
AGCTTTTTTGTACAAACTTGTGATGGGGGATCCACTAGTTCTAGAATCCGTCGAAACTAAGTTCTGGTGT
TTTAAAACTAAAAAAAAGACTAACTATAAAAGTAGAATTTAAGAAGTTTAAGAAATAGATTTACAGAATT
ACAATCAATACCTACCGTCTTTATATACTTATTAGTCAAGTAGGGGAATAATTTCAGGGAACTGGTTTCA
ACCTTTTTTTTCAGCTTTTTCCAAATCAGAGAGAGCAGAAGGTAATAGAAGGTGTAAGAAAATGAGATAG
ATACATGCGTGGGTCAATTGCCTTGTGTCATCATTTACTCCAGGCAGGTTGCATCACTCCATTGAGGTTG
TGCCCGTTTTTTGCCTGTTTGTGCCCCTGTTCTCTGTAGTTGCGCTAAGAGAATGGACCTATGAACTGAT
GGTTGGTGAAGAAAACAATATTTTGGTGCTGGGATTCTTTTTTTTTCTGGATGCCAGCTTAAAAAGCGGG
CTCCATTATATTTAGTGGATGCCAGGAATAAACTGTTCACCC
