>Addgene plasmid #14374 | pAG303GPD-ccdB-Cerulean | addgene partial sequence | sequence record 21006 | 14374 with GW3
TGGCTGATCTCAGCCACCGCGAAAATGACATCAAAAACGCCATTAACCTGATGTTCTGGGGAATATAAAT
GTCAGGCTCCCTTATACACAGCCAGTCTGCAGGTCGACCATAGTGACTGGATATGTTGTGTTTTACAGTA
TTATGTAGTCTGTTTTTTATGCAAAATCTAATTTAATATATTGATATTTATATCATTTTACGTTTCTCGT
TCAGCTTTCTTGTACAAAGTGGTGATGGGCTGCAGGAATTCGATATCAAGCTTAATGGTGAGCAAGGGCG
AGGAGCTGTTCACCGGGGTGGTGCCCATCCTGGTCGAGCTGGACGGCGACGTAAACGGCCACAAGTTCAG
CGTGTCCGGCGAGGGCGAGGGCGATGCCACCTACGGCAAGCTGACCCTGAAGTTCATCTGCACCACCGGC
AAGCTGCCCGTGCCCTGGCCCACCCTCGTGACCACCCTGACCTGGGGCGTGCAGTGCTTCGCCCGCTACC
CCGACCACATGAAGCAGCACGACTTCTTCAAGTCCGCCATGCCCGAAGGCTACGTCCAGGAGCGCACCAT
CTTCTTCAAGGACGACGGCAACTACAAGACCCGCGCCGAGGTGAAGTTCGAGGGCGACACCCTGGTGAAC
CGCATCGAGCTGAAGGGCATCGACTTCAAGG
